>Addgene plasmid #175882 | pDL4 | addgene full sequence | sequence record 375382 | Addgene NGS Result
CTTTCCTGCGTTATCCCCTGATTCTGTGGATAACCGTATTACCGCCTTTGAGTGAGCTGATACCGCTCGC
CGCAGCCGAACGACCGAGCGCAGCGAGTCAGTGAGCGAGGAAGCGGAAGAGCGCCCAATACGCAAACCGC
CTCTCCCCGCGCGTTGGCCGATTCATTAATGCAGCTGGCACGACAGGTTTCCCGACTGGAAAGCGGGCAG
TGAGCGCAACGCAATTAATACGCGTACCGCTAGCCAGGAAGAGTTTGTAGAAACGCAAAAAGGCCATCCG
TCAGGATGGCCTTCTGCTTAGTTTGATGCCTGGCAGTTTATGGCGGGCGTCCTGCCCGCCACCCTCCGGG
CCGTTGCTTCACAACGTTCAAATCCGCTCCCGGCGGATTTGTCCTACTCAGGAGAGCGTTCACCGACAAA
CAACAGATAAAACGAAAGGCCCAGTCTTCCGACTGAGCCTTTCGTTTTATTTGATGCCTGGCAGTTCCCT
ACTCTCGCGTTAACGCTAGCATGGATGTTTTCCCAGTCACGACGTTGTAAAACGACGGCCAGTCTTAAGC
TCGGGCCCCAAATAATGATTTTATTTTGACTGATAGTGACCTGTTCGTTGCAACAAATTGATGAGCAATG
CTTTTTTATAATGCCAACTTTGTACAAAAAAGCAGGCTCCGCGGCCGCCTTGTTTAACTTTAAGAAGGAG
CCCTTCACCATGAGATGTGGAGTCCGTTTAATAACTGCTGTAAACTGCAATACAAGTATCGAGAATATAT
CACCAGTTTTGTCCTTGGATCCGATGGAGGTTTCTGGTAATGAAGATGAAGAAGTATTGAGAGTCAGATA
TGCTGGTTTACAGGAGATATATAAAGCTTTGTTTCTTTACATAGCGGGTTTGTTCAATGACGAGGATGTT
GGTTTGGTAGCACCACTTATTGCTAACATTATTGACATGGACGTTAGTTATGGGCTCAAGGTCTTAGCCT
ATAGGTCTCTCATACGTGTATCTTCCAATGGGGAAATAGTGATGCACTATTTGCTACGACAAATGGGTAA
AGAAATCCTCCATACAGAATCAAAGAAGACTGACAAATTAGTCGACAATATTCAGAGTTCCATGATCGCA
ACAAAGGAAATCGAGATCACTCGTTCAAAGAGTCGCCGAAAGAACAACAAGGAAAAGAGAGTGGTTTGCG
TAGTGGATCGAGGCAGCCGGTCCAGTGACCTATGGGTTTGGCGAAAGTATGGTCAAAAACCCATCAAAAG
TTCTCCTTATCCAAGGAGTTACTATAGATGTGCCAGCTCGAAAGGTTGTTTTGCTAGGAAACAAGTCGAA
CGTAGCCGCACTGATCCAAATGTTTCAGTAATTACTTACATCTCTGAGCATAACCATCCATTCCCCACTC
TACGCAATACTCTTGCCGGCTCCACTCGTTCCTCTTCCTCCAAATGCTCAGATGTAACTACTTCTGCCTC
ATCGACAGTCTCCCAAGACAAAGAAGGACCGGATAAATCCCATTTGCCTTCCTCCCCTGCTTCTCCTCCT
TATGCGGCCATGGTGGTTAAGGAGGAGGACATGGAGCAATGGGACAATATGGAGTTCGATGTTGACGTTG
AAGAAGATACTTTCATACCCGAATTATTTCCAGAGGATACCTTCGCTGATATGGACAAGCTTGAGGAAAA
TTCTCAGACTATGTTTCTCTCTCGCAGAAGCAGCGGAGGCAACATGGAAGCCCAAGGGAAGAACTCTAGT
GATGATAGGGAGGTCAATTTACCTAGTAAAATTCTGAATAGAAAGGGTGGGCGCGCCGACCCAGCTTTCT
TGTACAAAGTTGGCATTATAAGAAAGCATTGCTTATCAATTTGTTGCAACGAACAGGTCACTATCAGTCA
AAATAAAATCATTATTTGCCATCCAGCTGATATCCCCTATAGTGAGTCGTATTACATGGTCATAGCTGTT
TCCTGGCAGCTCTGGCCCGTGTCTCAAAATCTCTGATGTTACATTGCACAAGATAAAAATATATCATCAT
GAACAATAAAACTGTCTGCTTACATAAACAGTAATACAAGGGGTGTTATGAGCCATATTCAACGGGAAAC
GTCGAGGCCGCGATTAAATTCCAACATGGATGCTGATTTATATGGGTATAAATGGGCTCGCGATAATGTC
GGGCAATCAGGTGCGACAATCTATCGCTTGTATGGGAAGCCCGATGCGCCAGAGTTGTTTCTGAAACATG
GCAAAGGTAGCGTTGCCAATGATGTTACAGATGAGATGGTCAGACTAAACTGGCTGACGGAATTTATGCC
TCTTCCGACCATCAAGCATTTTATCCGTACTCCTGATGATGCATGGTTACTCACCACTGCGATCCCCGGA
AAAACAGCATTCCAGGTATTAGAAGAATATCCTGATTCAGGTGAAAATATTGTTGATGCGCTGGCAGTGT
TCCTGCGCCGGTTGCATTCGATTCCTGTTTGTAATTGTCCTTTTAACAGCGATCGCGTATTTCGTCTCGC
TCAGGCGCAATCACGAATGAATAACGGTTTGGTTGATGCGAGTGATTTTGATGACGAGCGTAATGGCTGG
CCTGTTGAACAAGTCTGGAAAGAAATGCATAAACTTTTGCCATTCTCACCGGATTCAGTCGTCACTCATG
GTGATTTCTCACTTGATAACCTTATTTTTGACGAGGGGAAATTAATAGGTTGTATTGATGTTGGACGAGT
CGGAATCGCAGACCGATACCAGGATCTTGCCATCCTATGGAACTGCCTCGGTGAGTTTTCTCCTTCATTA
CAGAAACGGCTTTTTCAAAAATATGGTATTGATAATCCTGATATGAATAAATTGCAGTTTCATTTGATGC
TCGATGAGTTTTTCTAATCAGAATTGGTTAATTGGTTGTAACACTGGCAGAGCATTACGCTGACTTGACG
GGACGGCGCAAGCTCATGACCAAAATCCCTTAACGTGAGTTACGCGTCGTTCCACTGAGCGTCAGACCCC
GTAGAAAAGATCAAAGGATCTTCTTGAGATCCTTTTTTTCTGCGCGTAATCTGCTGCTTGCAAACAAAAA
AACCACCGCTACCAGCGGTGGTTTGTTTGCCGGATCAAGAGCTACCAACTCTTTTTCCGAAGGTAACTGG
CTTCAGCAGAGCGCAGATACCAAATACTGTTCTTCTAGTGTAGCCGTAGTTAGGCCACCACTTCAAGAAC
TCTGTAGCACCGCCTACATACCTCGCTCTGCTAATCCTGTTACCAGTGGCTGCTGCCAGTGGCGATAAGT
CGTGTCTTACCGGGTTGGACTCAAGACGATAGTTACCGGATAAGGCGCAGCGGTCGGGCTGAACGGGGGG
TTCGTGCACACAGCCCAGCTTGGAGCGAACGACCTACACCGAACTGAGATACCTACAGCGTGAGCTATGA
GAAAGCGCCACGCTTCCCGAAGGGAGAAAGGCGGACAGGTATCCGGTAAGCGGCAGGGTCGGAACAGGAG
AGCGCACGAGGGAGCTTCCAGGGGGAAACGCCTGGTATCTTTATAGTCCTGTCGGGTTTCGCCACCTCTG
ACTTGAGCGTCGATTTTTGTGATGCTCGTCAGGGGGGCGGAGCCTATGGAAAAACGCCAGCAACGCGGCC
TTTTTACGGTTCCTGGCCTTTTGCTGGCCTTTTGCTCACATGTT
Features (pLannotate 1.2.2; 11 found; start..end, strand, type, name):
    121..213     +  CDS            lacI (fragment): lac repressor; lacI; The lac repressor binds to the lac operator to inhibit transcription in E. coli. This inhibition can be relieved by adding lactose or isopropyl-β-D-thiogalactopyranoside (IPTG).
    268..295     -  terminator     rrnB T2 terminator: transcription terminator T2 from the E. coli rrnB gene
    427..470     +  terminator     rrnB T1 terminator: Escherichia coli rrnB; transcription terminator T1 from the E. coli rrnB gene
    517..553     -  CDS            lacZα (fragment): LacZα fragment of β-galactosidase; lacZ fragment
    569..668     +  protein_bind   attL1: mutant version of attL; recombination site for the Gateway® LR reaction LR Clonase™
    680..700     +  RBS            RBS: efficient ribosome binding site from bacteriophage T7 gene 10 (Olins and Rangwala, 1989)
    713..1792    +  CDS            RRS1B (fragment): RRS1B_ARATH - Also known as WRKY16. Experimental evidence at protein level: Swiss-Prot protein existence level 1. Transcription factor. Interacts specifically with the W box (5'-(T)TGAC[CT]-3'), a frequently occurring elicitor-responsive cis- acting element (By similarity). Acts also as a disease resistance protein that specifically recognizes the AvrRps4 type III effector avirulence protein from P.syringae. Heterodimerization with RPS4B is required to form a functional complex to recognize AvrRps4 and to mediate the hypersensitive response (PubMed:25744164). From Arabidopsis thaliana (Mouse-e
   1809..1908    -  protein_bind   attL2: mutant version of attL; recombination site for the Gateway® LR reaction LR Clonase™
   1926..1944    -  promoter       T7 promoter: promoter for bacteriophage T7 RNA polymerase
   2078..2887    +  CDS            KanR: aminoglycoside phosphotransferase; aph(3')-Ia; confers resistance to kanamycin in bacteria or G418 (Geneticin®) in eukaryotes
   3034..3622    +  rep_origin     ori: high-copy-number ColE1/pMB1/pBR322/pUC origin of replication
