[The description below was written by a language model from this plasmid's Addgene catalogue record and pLannotate feature annotations shown in this document.]
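Description:
pDL4 is a Gateway entry clone built on the pENTR-SD-TOPO backbone, about 3.7 kb in total according to the full sequence record. It is maintained in E. coli as a high-copy plasmid through a ColE1/pUC-type origin of replication and selected with kanamycin via an aminoglycoside phosphotransferase (KanR) gene. Upstream of the cloning region sit the rrnB T1 and T2 transcription terminators, which insulate the insert from read-through transcription originating in the backbone. Short lacI and lacZα fragments detected nearby appear to be backbone remnants rather than functional genes.

The insert, catalogued as ID#5 from Arabidopsis thaliana, was introduced by TOPO cloning and lies between the attL1 and attL2 recombination sites. Feature annotation identifies it as a roughly 1.1 kb fragment of RRS1B (also known as WRKY16), a WRKY-domain transcription factor that also acts as an NLR disease resistance protein, pairing with RPS4B to recognise the Pseudomonas syringae effector AvrRps4. The name "ID" is consistent with an NLR integrated domain, the subject of the associated publication, though the record does not define the exact boundaries or domain content of the fragment. A bacteriophage T7 gene 10 ribosome binding site, characteristic of the SD version of this backbone, sits just ahead of the coding sequence inside attL1, so it would be carried along during recombination. A T7 promoter lies outside attL2 and points back toward the insert.

The construct has no expression promoter for plant or other eukaryotic hosts. Its stated purpose is to serve as the donor in a Gateway LR reaction, moving the ID#5 fragment into destination vectors of choice, in the context of a toolkit for identifying plant pathogen effector targets.
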