Addgene plasmid #175882: pDL4
Purpose: pENTRY for Gateway LR reaction
Depositing lab: Nemo Peeters. Depositing organization: CNRS UMR 2594, INRA UMR 0441, Laboratoire des Interactions Plantes Micro-organismes (LIPM). Publication: An NLR integrated domain toolkit to identify plant pathogen effector targets. Landry D, Mila I, Sabbagh CRR, Zaffuto M, Pouzet C, Tremousaygue D, Dabos P, Deslandes L, Peeters N. Plant J. 2023 Sep;115(5):1443-1457. doi: 10.1111/tpj.16331. Epub 2023 Jul 24. PubMed 37248633.
Backbone
  Vector backbone: pENTR-SD-TOPO
  Vector type: pENTRY clone
Growth in bacteria
  Bacterial resistance: Kanamycin, 50 μg/mL
  Growth temperature: 37°C
  Growth strain: DH5alpha
  Copy number: High Copy
Gene/Insert
  Gene/Insert name: ID#5
  Species: A. thaliana (mustard weed)
  Cloning method: TOPO Cloning
  Sequencing primers: 5′ n/a
Terms and licenses: Academic/Nonprofit Terms; Industry Terms: Not Available to Industry
Depositor comments: Peeters lab uses Mach1 cells for transformation. Please visit https://www.biorxiv.org/content/10.1101/2021.08.23.457316v2 for bioRxiv preprint.
How to cite: pDL4 was a gift from Nemo Peeters (Addgene plasmid # 175882 ; http://n2t.net/addgene:175882 ; RRID:Addgene_175882)
